Addgene plasmid #228203: pTYB3-T4gp43(WT)
Purpose: Expression in BL21(DE3) of WT T4 DNA polymerase
Depositing lab: Stephen Benkovic. Depositing organization: Pennsylvania State University.
Backbone
  Vector backbone: pTYB3
  Backbone manufacturer: New England BioLabs
  Vector type: Bacterial Expression
Growth in bacteria
  Bacterial resistance: Ampicillin, 100 μg/mL
  Growth temperature: 37°C
  Growth strain: DH5alpha
  Copy number: Unknown
Gene/Insert
  Gene/Insert name: 43
  Species: Escherichia phage T4
  Promoter: T7
  Tag / fusion protein: Sce VMA intein-chitin binding domain (C terminal on backbone)
  Cloning method: Unknown
  Sequencing primers: 5′ TAATACGACTCACTATAGGG
Terms and licenses: Academic/Nonprofit Terms; Industry Terms: Not Available to Industry
Depositor comments: Please note: This plasmid contains a 183bp deletion of one of the rrnB T1 terminator repeats. This deletion is not known to impact plasmid function.
How to cite: pTYB3-T4gp43(WT) was a gift from Stephen Benkovic (Addgene plasmid # 228203 ; http://n2t.net/addgene:228203 ; RRID:Addgene_228203)
