[The description below was written by a language model from this plasmid's Addgene catalogue record and pLannotate feature annotations shown in this document.]
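Description:
pTYB3-T4gp43(WT) is a bacterial expression plasmid of about 9.9 kb built on the New England BioLabs pTYB3 backbone, made for producing wild-type bacteriophage T4 DNA polymerase (the product of gene 43) in E. coli BL21(DE3). It replicates from a ColE1/pMB1-type origin accompanied by the rop gene, which normally moderates copy number (the record lists copy number as unknown), and is selected with ampicillin through the bla β-lactamase gene. An M13 phage origin is also present, which can support single-stranded DNA production with helper phage. The annotated bom, mbeC and tetracycline-resistance fragments are pBR322-derived remnants of the backbone and not functional markers.

The expression cassette consists of a T7 promoter followed directly by a lac operator, the phage T7 gene 10 ribosome binding site, the gene 43 coding sequence and a T7 terminator. A plasmid-borne lacI gene supplies repressor, so transcription stays low until IPTG induction in a host that provides T7 RNA polymerase. The encoded polymerase carries both DNA synthesis and 3'-to-5' proofreading exonuclease activities. Its coding sequence runs directly into the Saccharomyces cerevisiae VMA1 intein and a Bacillus circulans chitin binding domain, giving a C-terminal fusion. This arrangement allows the fusion protein to be captured on chitin resin, after which thiol-induced intein self-cleavage releases the polymerase without the affinity tag. Repeated rrnB T1 terminators sit upstream of the T7 promoter to block read-through transcription. The depositor notes that one of these repeats is lost in a 183 bp deletion, which is not known to affect function, and four copies remain annotated.
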