Features (pLannotate 1.2.2; 25 found; start..end, strand, type, name):
     35..139     +  promoter       AmpR promoter: bla
    140..1000    +  CDS            AmpR: β-lactamase; bla; confers resistance to ampicillin, carbenicillin, and related antibiotics
   1042..1555    -  rep_origin     M13 ori (sequence partly withheld): M13 bacteriophage origin of replication; arrow indicates direction of (+) strand synthesis
   1666..2254    +  rep_origin     ori: high-copy-number ColE1/pMB1/pBR322/pUC origin of replication
   2431..2521    -  misc_feature   bom (fragment): basis of mobility region from pBR322
   2623..2814    -  CDS            rop: Rop protein, which maintains plasmids at low copy number; rop
   2855..2965    +  CDS            mbeC (fragment): MBEC_ECOLX - Experimental evidence at protein level: Swiss-Prot protein existence level 1. Required for efficient mobilization of ColE1 plasmid and is thus essential to promote the specific transfer of the plasmid during conjugation. Probably functions by inducing DNA bending, helping the MbeA relaxase to melt the DNA around the nic site and cleave the phosphodiester bond. Binds specifically double-stranded DNA (dsDNA) containing the ColE1 oriT but does not recognize the inverted repeat (IR). From Escherichia coli.
   3000..3322    -  CDS            TcR (fragment): tetracycline efflux protein; tet; confers resistance to tetracycline
   3337..3358    -  protein_bind   CAP binding site: CAP binding activates transcription in the presence of cAMP. E. coli catabolite activator protein
   3371..4453    -  CDS            lacI: lac repressor; lacI; The lac repressor binds to the lac operator to inhibit transcription in E. coli. This inhibition can be relieved by adding lactose or isopropyl-β-D-thiogalactopyranoside (IPTG).
   4454..4531    -  promoter       lacI promoter: lacI
   4539..4632    -  CDS            TcR (fragment): tetracycline efflux protein; tet; confers resistance to tetracycline
   4684..4770    +  terminator     rrnB T1 terminator: Escherichia coli rrnB; transcription terminator T1 from the E. coli rrnB gene
   4867..4953    +  terminator     rrnB T1 terminator: Escherichia coli rrnB; transcription terminator T1 from the E. coli rrnB gene
   5050..5136    +  terminator     rrnB T1 terminator: Escherichia coli rrnB; transcription terminator T1 from the E. coli rrnB gene
   5233..5319    +  terminator     rrnB T1 terminator: Escherichia coli rrnB; transcription terminator T1 from the E. coli rrnB gene
   5454..5472    +  promoter       T7 promoter: promoter for bacteriophage T7 RNA polymerase
   5473..5497    +  protein_bind   lac operator: The lac repressor binds to the lac operator to inhibit transcription in E. coli. This inhibition can be relieved by adding lactose or isopropyl-β-D-thiogalactopyranoside (IPTG). lac repressor encoded by lacI
   5512..5534    +  RBS            RBS: efficient ribosome binding site from bacteriophage T7 gene 10 (Olins and Rangwala, 1989)
   5542..8235    +  CDS            43: DPOL_BPT4 - Experimental evidence at protein level: Swiss-Prot protein existence level 1. Replicates the viral genomic DNA. This polymerase possesses two enzymatic activities: DNA synthesis (polymerase) and an exonucleolytic activity that degrades single-stranded DNA in the 3'- to 5'-direction for proofreading purpose. From Enterobacteria phage T4 (Bacteriophage T4).
   8236..9054    +  CDS            Sce VMA intein 5' region: 5' region of the intein from the yeast Vma1 subunit of the vacuolar ATPase (Chong et al., 1998); Saccharomyces cerevisiae VMA1
   9057..9587    +  CDS            Sce VMA intein 3' region: modified 3' region of the intein from the yeast Vma1 subunit of the vacuolar ATPase (Chong et al., 1998); Saccharomyces cerevisiae VMA1; C-terminal cleavage of this intein can be induced by thiols.
   9631..9786    +  CDS            CBD: chitin binding domain from chitinase A1 (Watanabe et al., 1994); Bacillus circulans chiA
   9808..9857    +  CDS            SET1 (fragment): solubility-enhancement tag derived from T7 phage gene 10B
   9865..9912    +  terminator     T7 terminator: transcription terminator for bacteriophage T7 RNA polymerase
>Addgene plasmid #228203 | pTYB3-T4gp43(WT) | addgene full sequence | sequence record 472938 | Addgene Long Read Sequencing Result
AACTACGTCAGGTGGCACTTTTCGGGGAAATGTGCGCGGAACCCCTATTTGTTTATTTTTCTAAATACAT
TCAAATATGTATCCGCTCATGAGACAATAACCCTGATAAATGCTTCAATAATATTGAAAAAGGAAGAGTA
TGAGTATTCAACATTTCCGTGTCGCCCTTATTCCCTTTTTTGCGGCATTTTGCCTTCCTGTTTTTGCTCA
CCCAGAAACGCTGGTGAAAGTAAAAGATGCTGAAGATCAGTTGGGTGCACGAGTGGGTTACATCGAACTG
GATCTCAACAGCGGTAAGATCCTTGAGAGTTTTCGCCCCGAAGAACGTTTCCCAATGATGAGCACTTTTA
AAGTTCTGCTATGTGGCGCGGTATTATCCCGTGTTGACGCCGGGCAAGAGCAACTCGGTCGCCGCATACA
CTATTCTCAGAATGACTTGGTTGAGTACTCACCAGTCACAGAAAAGCATCTTACGGATGGCATGACAGTA
AGAGAATTATGCAGTGCTGCCATAACCATGAGTGATAACACTGCGGCCAACTTACTTCTGACAACGATCG
GAGGACCGAAGGAGCTAACCGCTTTTTTGCACAACATGGGGGATCATGTAACTCGCCTTGATCGTTGGGA
ACCGGAGCTGAATGAAGCCATACCAAACGACGAGCGTGACACCACGATGCCTGTAGCAATGGCAACAACG
TTGCGCAAACTATTAACTGGCGAACTACTTACTCTAGCTTCCCGGCAACAATTAATAGACTGGATGGAGG
CGGATAAAGTTGCAGGACCACTTCTGCGCTCGGCCCTTCCGGCTGGCTGGTTTATTGCTGATAAATCTGG
AGCCGGTGAGCGTGGGTCTCGCGGTATCATTGCAGCACTGGGGCCAGATGGTAAGCCCTCCCGTATCGTA
GTTATCTACACGACGGGGAGTCAGGCAACTATGGATGAACGAAATAGACAGATCGCTGAGATAGGTGCCT
CACTGATTAAGCATTGGTAACTGTCAGACCAAGTTTACTCATATATACTTTAGATTGATT
[38 nt withheld, positions 1041-1078]
A
[37 nt withheld, positions 1080-1116]
ATTTTGTTAAAATTCGCGTTAAATTTTTGTTAAATCAGCTCATTTTTTAACCAATAGGCCGAAATCGGCA
AAATCCCTTATAAATCAAAAGAATAGCCCGAGATAGGGT
[37 nt withheld, positions 1226-1262]
AAAGAACGTGGACTCCAACGTCAAAGG
[141 nt withheld, positions 1290-1430]
G
[125 nt withheld, positions 1432-1556]
AAAGGATCTAGGTGAAGATCCTTTTTGATAATCTCATGACCAAAATCCCTTAACGTGAGTTTTCGTTCCA
CTGAGCGTCAGACCCCGTAGAAAAGATCAAAGGATCTTCTTGAGATCCTTTTTTTCTGCGCGTAATCTGC
TGCTTGCAAACAAAAAAACCACCGCTACCAGCGGTGGTTTGTTTGCCGGATCAAGAGCTACCAACTCTTT
TTCCGAAGGTAACTGGCTTCAGCAGAGCGCAGATACCAAATACTGTCCTTCTAGTGTAGCCGTAGTTAGG
CCACCACTTCAAGAACTCTGTAGCACCGCCTACATACCTCGCTCTGCTAATCCTGTTACCAGTGGCTGCT
GCCAGTGGCGATAAGTCGTGTCTTACCGGGTTGGACTCAAGACGATAGTTACCGGATAAGGCGCAGCGGT
CGGGCTGAACGGGGGGTTCGTGCACACAGCCCAGCTTGGAGCGAACGACCTACACCGAACTGAGATACCT
ACAGCGTGAGCTATGAGAAAGCGCCACGCTTCCCGAAGGGAGAAAGGCGGACAGGTATCCGGTAAGCGGC
AGGGTCGGAACAGGAGAGCGCACGAGGGAGCTTCCAGGGGGAAACGCCTGGTATCTTTATAGTCCTGTCG
GGTTTCGCCACCTCTGACTTGAGCGTCGATTTTTGTGATGCTCGTCAGGGGGGCGGAGCCTATGGAAAAA
CGCCAGCAACGCGGCCTTTTTACGGTTCCTGGCCTTTTGCTGGCCTTTTGCTCACATGTTCTTTCCTGCG
TTATCCCCTGATTCTGTGGATAACCGTATTACCGCCTTTGAGTGAGCTGATACCGCTCGCCGCAGCCGAA
CGACCGAGCGCAGCGAGTCAGTGAGCGAGGAAGCTATGGTGCACTCTCAGTACAATCTGCTCTGATGCCG
CATAGTTAAGCCAGTATACACTCCGCTATCGCTACGTGACTGGGTCATGGCTGCGCCCCGACACCCGCCA
ACACCCGCTGACGCGCCCTGACGGGCTTGTCTGCTCCCGGCATCCGCTTACAGACAAGCTGTGACCGTCT
CCGGGAGCTGCATGTGTCAGAGGTTTTCACCGTCATCACCGAAACGCGCGAGGCAGCTGCGGTAAAGCTC
ATCAGCGTGGTCGTGCAGCGATTCACAGATGTCTGCCTGTTCATCCGCGTCCAGCTCGTTGAGTTTCTCC
AGAAGCGTTAATGTCTGGCTTCTGATAAAGCGGGCCATGTTAAGGGCGGTTTTTTCCTGTTTGGTCACTG
ATGCCTCCGTGTAAGGGGGATTTCTGTTCATGGGGGTAATGATACCGATGAAACGAGAGAGGATGCTCAC
GATACGGGTTACTGATGATGAACATGCCCGGTTACTGGAACGTTGTGAGGGTAAACAACTGGCGGTATGG
ATGCGGCGGGACCAGAGAAAAATCACTCAGGGTCAATGCCAGCCGAACGCCAGCAAGACGTAGCCCAGCG
CGTCGGCCGCCATGCCGGCGATAATGGCCTGCTTCTCGCCGAAACGTTTGGTGGCGGGACCAGTGACGAA
GGCTTGAGCGAGGGCGTGCAAGATTCCGAATACCGCAAGCGACAGGCCGATCATCGTCGCGCTCCAGCGA
AAGCGGTCCTCGCCGAAAATGACCCAGAGCGCTGCCGGCACCTGTCCTACGAGTTGCATGATAAAGAAGA
CAGTCATAAGTGCGGCGACGATAGTCATGCCCCGCGCCCACCGGAAGGAGCTGACTGGGTTGAAGGCTCT
CAAGGGCATCGGTCGAGATCCCGGTGCCTAATGAGTGAGCTAACTTACATTAATTGCGTTGCGCTCACTG
CCCGCTTTCCAGTCGGGAAACCTGTCGTGCCAGCTGCATTAATGAATCGGCCAACGCGCGGGGAGAGGCG
GTTTGCGTATTGGGCGCCAGGGTGGTTTTTCTTTTCACCAGTGAGACGGGCAACAGCTGATTGCCCTTCA
CCGCCTGGCCCTGAGAGAGTTGCAGCAAGCGGTCCACGCTGGTTTGCCCCAGCAGGCGAAAATCCTGTTT
GATGGTGGTTAACGGCGGGATATAACATGAGCTGTCTTCGGTATCGTCGTATCCCACTACCGAGATATCC
GCACCAACGCGCAGCCCGGACTCGGTAATGGCGCGCATTGCGCCCAGCGCCATCTGATCGTTGGCAACCA
GCATCGCAGTGGGAACGATGCCCTCATTCAGCATTTGCATGGTTTGTTGAAAACCGGACATGGCACTCCA
GTCGCCTTCCCGTTCCGCTATCGGCTGAATTTGATTGCGAGTGAGATATTTATGCCAGCCAGCCAGACGC
AGACGCGCCGAGACAGAACTTAATGGGCCCGCTAACAGCGCGATTTGCTGGTGACCCAATGCGACCAGAT
GCTCCACGCCCAGTCGCGTACCGTCTTCATGGGAGAAAATAATACTGTTGATGGGTGTCTGGTCAGAGAC
ATCAAGAAATAACGCCGGAACATTAGTGCAGGCAGCTTCCACAGCAATGGCATCCTGGTCATCCAGCGGA
TAGTTAATGATCAGCCCACTGACGCGTTGCGCGAGAAGATTGTGCACCGCCGCTTTACAGGCTTCGACGC
CGCTTCGTTCTACCATCGACACCACCACGCTGGCACCCAGTTGATCGGCGCGAGATTTAATCGCCGCGAC
AATTTGCGACGGCGCGTGCAGGGCCAGACTGGAGGTGGCAACGCCAATCAGCAACGACTGTTTGCCCGCC
AGTTGTTGTGCCACGCGGTTGGGAATGTAATTCAGCTCCGCCATCGCCGCTTCCACTTTTTCCCGCGTTT
TCGCAGAAACGTGGCTGGCCTGGTTCACCACGCGGGAAACGGTCTGATAAGAGACACCGGCATACTCTGC
GACATCGTATAACGTTACTGGTTTCACATTCACCACCCTGAATTGACTCTCTTCCGGGCGCTATCATGCC
ATACCGCGAAAGGTTTTGCGCCATTCGATGGTGTCCGGGATCTCGACGCTCTCCCTTATGCGACTCCTGC
ATTAGGAAGCAGCCCAGTAGTAGGTTGAGGCCGTTGAGCACCGCCGCCGCAAGGAATGGTGCATGCCGGC
ATGCCGCCCTTTCGTCTTCAAGAATTAATTCCCAATTCCCCAGGCATCAAATAAAACGAAAGGCTCAGTC
GAAAGACTGGGCCTTTCGTTTTATCTGTTGTTTGTCGGTGAACGCTCTCCTGAGTAGGACAAATCCGCCG
GGAGCGGATTTGAACGTTGCGAAGCAACGGCCCGGAGGGTGGCGGGCAGGACGCCCGCCATAAACTGCCA
GGAATTAATTCCCCAGGCATCAAATAAAACGAAAGGCTCAGTCGAAAGACTGGGCCTTTCGTTTTATCTG
TTGTTTGTCGGTGAACGCTCTCCTGAGTAGGACAAATCCGCCGGGAGCGGATTTGAACGTTGCGAAGCAA
CGGCCCGGAGGGTGGCGGGCAGGACGCCCGCCATAAACTGCCAGGAATTAATTCCCCAGGCATCAAATAA
AACGAAAGGCTCAGTCGAAAGACTGGGCCTTTCGTTTTATCTGTTGTTTGTCGGTGAACGCTCTCCTGAG
TAGGACAAATCCGCCGGGAGCGGATTTGAACGTTGCGAAGCAACGGCCCGGAGGGTGGCGGGCAGGACGC
CCGCCATAAACTGCCAGGAATTAATTCCCCAGGCATCAAATAAAACGAAAGGCTCAGTCGAAAGACTGGG
CCTTTCGTTTTATCTGTTGTTTGTCGGTGAACGCTCTCCTGAGTAGGACAAATCCGCCGGGAGCGGATTT
GAACGTTGCGAAGCAACGGCCCGGAGGGTGGCGGGCAGGACGCCCGCCATAAACTGCCAGGAATTGGGGA
TCGGAATTAATTCCCGGTTTAAACCGGGGATCTCGATCCCGCGAAATTAATACGACTCACTATAGGGGAA
TTGTGAGCGGATAACAATTCCCCTCTAGAAATAATTTTGTTTAACTTTAAGAAGGAGATATACATATGAA
AGAATTTTATATCTCTATTGAAACAGTCGGAAATAACATTGTTGAACGTTATATTGATGAAAATGGAAAG
GAACGTACCCGTGAAGTAGAATATCTTCCAACTATGTTTAGGCATTGTAAGGAAGAGTCAAAATACAAAG
ACATCTATGGTAAAAACTGCGCTCCTCAAAAATTTCCATCAATGAAAGATGCTCGAGATTGGATGAAGCG
AATGGAAGACATCGGTCTCGAAGCTCTCGGTATGAACGATTTTAAACTCGCTTATATAAGTGATACATAT
GGTTCAGAAATTGTTTATGACCGAAAATTTGTTCGTGTAGCTAACTGTGACATTGAGGTTACTGGTGATA
AATTTCCTGACCCAATGAAAGCAGAATATGAAATTGATGCTATCACTCATTACGATTCAATTGACGATCG
TTTTTATGTTTTCGACCTTTTGAATTCAATGTACGGTTCAGTATCAAAATGGGATGCAAAGTTAGCTGCT
AAGCTTGACTGTGAAGGTGGCGATGAAGTTCCTCAAGAAATTCTTGACCGAGTAATTTATATGCCATTCG
ATAATGAGCGTGATATGCTCATGGAATATATCAATCTTTGGGAACAGAAACGACCTGCTATTTTTACTGG
TTGGAATATTGAGGGGTTTGACGTTCCGTATATCATGAATCGTGTTAAAATGATTCTGGGTGAACGTAGT
ATGAAACGTTTCTCTCCAATCGGTCGGGTAAAATCTAAACTAATTCAAAATATGTACGGTAGCAAAGAAA
TTTATTCTATTGATGGCGTATCTATTCTTGATTATTTAGATTTGTACAAGAAATTCGCTTTTACTAATTT
GCCGTCATTCTCTTTGGAATCAGTTGCTCAACATGAAACCAAAAAAGGTAAATTACCATACGACGGTCCT
ATTAATAAACTTCGTGAGACTAATCATCAACGATACATTAGTTATAACATCATTGACGTAGAATCAGTTC
AAGCAATCGATAAAATTCGTGGGTTTATCGATCTAGTTTTAAGTATGTCTTATTACGCTAAAATGCCTTT
TTCTGGTGTAATGAGTCCTATTAAAACTTGGGATGCTATTATTTTTAACTCATTGAAAGGTGAACATAAG
GTTATTCCTCAACAAGGTTCGCACGTTAAACAGAGTTTTCCGGGTGCATTTGTGTTTGAACCTAAACCAA
TTGCACGTCGATACATTATGAGTTTTGACTTGACGTCTCTGTATCCGAGCATTATTCGCCAGGTTAACAT
TAGTCCTGAAACTATTCGTGGTCAGTTTAAAGTTCATCCAATTCATGAATATATCGCAGGAACAGCTCCT
AAACCGAGTGATGAATATTCTTGTTCTCCGAATGGATGGATGTATGATAAACATCAAGAAGGTATCATTC
CAAAGGAAATCGCTAAAGTATTTTTCCAGCGTAAAGACTGGAAAAAGAAAATGTTCGCTGAAGAAATGAA
TGCCGAAGCTATTAAAAAGATTATTATGAAAGGCGCAGGGTCTTGTTCAACTAAACCAGAAGTTGAACGA
TATGTTAAGTTCAGTGATGATTTCTTAAATGAACTATCGAATTACACCGAATCTGTTCTCAATAGTCTGA
TTGAAGAATGTGAAAAAGCAGCTACACTTGCTAATACAAATCAGCTGAACCGTAAAATTCTCATTAACAG
TCTTTATGGTGCTCTTGGTAATATTCATTTCCGTTACTATGATTTGCGAAATGCTACTGCTATCACAATT
TTCGGCCAAGTCGGTATTCAGTGGATTGCTCGTAAAATTAATGAATATCTGAATAAAGTATGCGGAACTA
ATGATGAAGATTTCATTGCAGCAGGTGATACTGATTCGGTATATGTTTGCGTAGATAAAGTTATTGAAAA
AGTTGGTCTTGACCGATTCAAAGAGCAGAACGATTTGGTTGAATTCATGAATCAGTTCGGTAAGAAAAAG
ATGGAACCTATGATTGATGTTGCATATCGTGAGTTATGTGATTATATGAATAACCGCGAGCATCTGATGC
ATATGGACCGTGAAGCTATTTCTTGCCCTCCGCTTGGTTCAAAGGGCGTTGGTGGATTTTGGAAAGCGAA
AAAGCGTTATGCTCTGAACGTTTATGATATGGAAGATAAGCGATTTGCTGAACCGCATCTAAAAATCATG
GGTATGGAAACTCAGCAGAGTTCAACACCAAAAGCAGTGCAAGAAGCTCTCGAAGAAAGTATTCGTCGTA
TTCTTCAGGAAGGTGAAGAGTCTGTCCAAGAATACTACAAGAACTTCGAGAAAGAATATCGTCAACTTGA
CTATAAAGTTATTGCTGAAGTAAAAACTGCGAACGATATAGCGAAATATGATGATAAAGGTTGGCCAGGA
TTTAAATGCCCGTTCCATATTCGTGGTGTGCTAACTTATCGTCGAGCTGTTAGCGGTTTAGGTGTAGCTC
CAATTTTGGATGGAAATAAAGTAATGGTTCTTCCATTACGTGAAGGAAATCCATTTGGTGACAAGTGCAT
TGCTTGGCCATCGGGTACAGAACTTCCAAAAGAAATTCGTTCTGATGTGCTATCTTGGATTGACCACTCA
ACTTTGTTCCAAAAATCGTTTGTTAAACCGCTTGCGGGTATGTGTGAATCGGCTGGCATGGACTATGAAG
AAAAAGCTTCGTTAGACTTCCTGTTTGGCTGCTTTGCCAAGGGTACCAATGTTTTAATGGCGGATGGGTC
TATTGAATGTATTGAAAACATTGAGGTTGGTAATAAGGTCATGGGTAAAGATGGCAGACCTCGTGAGGTA
ATTAAATTGCCCAGAGGAAGAGAAACTATGTACAGCGTCGTGCAGAAAAGTCAGCACAGAGCCCACAAAA
GTGACTCAAGTCGTGAAGTGCCAGAATTACTCAAGTTTACGTGTAATGCGACCCATGAGTTGGTTGTTAG
AACACCTCGTAGTGTCCGCCGTTTGTCTCGTACCATTAAGGGTGTCGAATATTTTGAAGTTATTACTTTT
GAGATGGGCCAAAAGAAAGCCCCCGACGGTAGAATTGTTGAGCTTGTCAAGGAAGTTTCAAAGAGCTACC
CAATATCTGAGGGGCCTGAGAGAGCCAACGAATTAGTAGAATCCTATAGAAAGGCTTCAAATAAAGCTTA
TTTTGAGTGGACTATTGAGGCCAGAGATCTTTCTCTGTTGGGTTCCCATGTTCGTAAAGCTACCTACCAG
ACTTACGCTCCAATTCTTTATGAGAATGACCACTTTTTCGACTACATGCAAAAAAGTAAGTTTCATCTCA
CCATTGAAGGTCCAAAAGTACTTGCTTATTTACTTGGTTTATGGATTGGTGATGGATTGTCTGACAGGGC
AACTTTTTCGGTTGATTCCAGAGATACTTCTTTGATGGAACGTGTTACTGAATATGCTGAAAAGTTGAAT
TTGTGCGCCGAGTATAAGGACAGAAAAGAACCACAAGTTGCCAAAACTGTTAATTTGTACTCTAAAGTTG
TCAGAGGTAATGGTATTCGCAATAATCTTAATACTGAGAATCCATTATGGGACGCTATTGTTGGCTTAGG
ATTCTTGAAGGACGGTGTCAAAAATATTCCTTCTTTCTTGTCTACGGACAATATCGGTACTCGTGAAACA
TTTCTTGCTGGTCTAATTGATTCTGATGGCTATGTTACTGATGAGCATGGTATTAAAGCAACAATAAAGA
CAATTCATACTTCTGTCAGAGATGGTTTGGTTTCCCTTGCTCGTTCTTTAGGCTTAGTAGTCTCGGTTAA
CGCAGAACCTGCTAAGGTTGACATGAATGTCACCAAACATAAAATTAGTTATGCTATTTATATGTCTGGT
GGAGATGTTTTGCTTAACGTTCTTTCGAAGTGTGCCGGCTCTAAAAAATTCAGGCCTGCTCCCGCCGCTG
CTTTTGCACGTGAGTGCCGCGGATTTTATTTCGAGTTACAAGAATTGAAGGAAGACGATTATTATGGGAT
TACTTTATCTGATGATTCTGATCATCAGTTTTTGCTTGGATCCCAGGTTGTCGTCCATGCATGCGGTGGC
CTGACCGGTCTGAACTCAGGCCTCACGACAAATCCTGGTGTATCCGCTTGGCAGGTCAACACAGCTTATA
CTGCGGGACAATTGGTCACATATAACGGCAAGACGTATAAATGTTTGCAGCCCCACACCTCCTTGGCAGG
ATGGGAACCATCCAACGTTCCTGCCTTGTGGCAGCTTCAATGACTGCAGGAAGGGGATCCGGCTGCTAAC
AAAGCCCGAAAGGAAGCTGAGTTGGCTGCTGCCACCGCTGAGCAATAACTAGCATAACCCCTTGGGGCCT
CTAAACGGGTCTTGAGGGGTTTTTTGCTGAAAGGAGGAACTATATCCGGAT
